>Addgene plasmid #114793 | PRK4 J6_pECIA14 | addgene full sequence | sequence record 270289 | Addgene NGS Result
GTAAAACGACGGCCAGTGAATTAATTCGTTGCAGGACAGGATGTGGTGCCCGATGTGACTAGCTCTTTGC
TGCAGGCCGTCCTATCCTCTGGTTCCGATAAGAGACCCAGAACTCCGGCCCCCCACCGCCCACCGCCACC
CCCATACATATGTGGTACGCAAGTAAGAGTGCCTGCGCATGCCCCATGTGCCCCACCAAGAGCTTTGCAT
CCCATACAAGTCCCCAAAGTGGAGAACCGAACCAATTCTTCGCGGGCAGAACAAAAGCTTCTGCACACGT
CTCCACTCGAATTTGGAGCCGGCCGGCGTGTGCAAAAGAGGTGAATCGAACGAAAGACCCGTGTGTAAAG
CCGCGTTTCCAAAATGTATAAAACCGAGAGCATCTGGCCAATGTGCATCAGTTGTGGTCAGCAGCAAAAT
CAAGTGAATCATCTCAGTGCAACTAAAGGGGGGATCCGATCTCAATATGAAGTTATGCATATTACTGGCC
GTCGTGGCCTTTGTTGGCCTCTCGCTCGGGTCTCAGCCGCAGGCGGATGTTTTGCCACTGCCAGCCTCAG
ACGCAGATTGCCTCTTGAGATTTAAAGATACTTTGGTTAATGCATCGTTCATTAGCAGTTGGGATCCTTC
CATCTCCCCGTGTAAGCGAAACTCAGAGAATTGGTTCGGTGTTCTCTGTGTTACCGGTAATGTTTGGGGC
CTACAACTCGAAGGAATGGGCTTAACCGGGAAGCTTGACCTTGAACCATTAGCTGCAATCAAGAATCTAC
GAACCTTGAGCTTCATGAACAACAAATTTAACGGTTCAATGCCATCTGTCAAGAATTTTGGTGCGTTGAA
ATCATTGTACTTGTCTAACAACCGGTTTACAGGGGAGATACCCGCGGATGCGTTTGATGGTATGCATCAT
TTGAAGAAGCTTCTGTTGGCTAACAACGCGTTTCGAGGGAGTATCCCTTCTTCTTTAGCTTATTTGCCAA
TGCTTTTAGAGTTGAGGCTAAATGGGAATCAGTTTCATGGGGAAATACCTTATTTTAAACAAAAGGACCT
TAAGTTGGCTAGCTTCGAAAACAATGACCTCGAGGGACCTATACCGGAAAGCCTTAGCAACATGGATCCT
GTCTCCTTTTCAGGGAACAAGAACTTGTGTGGTCCTCCACTAAGCCCATGTTCGAGTGATTCAGGATCGT
CTCCGGATCTCCCTTCTAGTCCCACGGAAAAGAACAAGAACCAATCTCTGGAGGTGCTGTTCCAGGGACC
AAGCGGCAATCCCGGCGGCGATCTGGCCCCCCAGATGCTGCGCGAGCTGCAGGAGACCAATGCCGCCCTG
CAGGACGTGCGCGAGCTGCTGCGCCACCGCGTGAAGGAGATCACCTTCCTGAAGAACACCGTGATGGAGT
GCGACGCCTGCGGCATGCAGCCCTCTAGAGGCTCCGGCTCCATCATCCCAGTTGAGGAGGAGAACCCGGA
CTTCTGGAACCGCGAGGCAGCCGAGGCCCTGGGTGCCGCCAAGAAGCTGCAGCCTGCACAGACAGCCGCC
AAGAACCTCATCATCTTCCTGGGCGATGGGATGGGGGTGTCTACGGTGACAGCTGCCAGGATCCTAAAAG
GGCAGAAGAAGGACAAACTGGGGCCTGAGATACCCCTGGCCATGGACCGCTTCCCATATGTGGCTCTGTC
CAAGACATACAATGTAGACAAACATGTGCCAGACAGTGGAGCCACAGCCACGGCCTACCTGTGCGGGGTC
AAGGGCAACTTCCAGACCATTGGCTTGAGTGCAGCCGCCCGCTTTAACCAGTGCAACACGACACGCGGCA
ACGAGGTCATCTCCGTGATGAATCGGGCCAAGAAAGCAGGGAAGTCAGTGGGAGTGGTAACCACCACACG
AGTGCAGCACGCCTCGCCAGCCGGCACCTACGCCCACACGGTGAACCGCAACTGGTACTCGGACGCCGAC
GTGCCTGCCTCGGCCCGCCAGGAGGGGTGCCAGGACATCGCTACGCAGCTCATCTCCAACATGGACATTG
ACGTGATCCTAGGTGGAGGCCGAAAGTACATGTTTCGCATGGGAACCCCAGACCCTGAGTACCCAGATGA
CTACAGCCAAGGTGGGACCAGGCTGGACGGGAAGAATCTGGTGCAGGAATGGCTGGCGAAGCGCCAGGGT
GCCCGGTATGTGTGGAACCGCACTGAGCTCATGCAGGCTTCCCTGGACCCGTCTGTGACCCATCTCATGG
GTCTCTTTGAGCCTGGAGACATGAAATACGAGATCCACCGAGACTCCACACTGGACCCCTCCCTGATGGA
GATGACAGAGGCTGCCCTGCGCCTGCTGAGCAGGAACCCCCGCGGCTTCTTCCTCTTCGTGGAGGGTGGT
CGCATCGACCATGGTCATCATGAAAGCAGGGCTTACCGGGCACTGACTGAGACGATCATGTTCGACGACG
CCATTGAGAGGGCGGGCCAGCTCACCAGCGAGGAGGACACGCTGAGCCTCGTCACTGCCGACCACTCCCA
CGTCTTCTCCTTCGGAGGCTACCCCCTGCGAGGGAGCTCCATCTTCGGGCTGGCCCCTGGCAAGGCCCGG
GACAGGAAGGCCTACACGGTCCTCCTATACGGAAACGGTCCAGGCTATGTGCTCAAGGACGGCGCCCGGC
CGGATGTTACCGAGAGCGAGAGCGGGAGCCCCGAGTATCGGCAGCAGTCAGCAGTGCCCCTGGACGAAGA
GACCCACGCAGGCGAGGACGTGGCGGTGTTCGCGCGCGGCCCGCAGGCGCACCTGGTTCACGGCGTGCAG
GAGCAGACCTTCATAGCGCACGTCATGGCCTTCGCCGCCTGCCTGGAGCCCTACACCGCCTGCGACCTGG
CGCCCCCCGCCGGCACCACCGACGCCGCGCACCCGGGTTCTAGAGGAAGCACCTCCGGCGATAACGATTA
CAAGGATGATGATGATAAGGCCAGCGGCACCGGTCATCATCACCATCACCATTGAGTTTAAACCCGCTGA
TCAGCCTCGACTGTGCCTTCTAAGGCCTGAGCTCGCTGATCAGCCTCGATCGAGGATCCAGACATGATAA
GATACATTGATGAGTTTGGACAAACCACAACTAGAATGCAGTGAAAAAAATGCTTTATTTGTGAAATTTG
TGATGCTATTGCTTTATTTGTAACCATTATAAGCTGCAATAAACAAGTTAACAACAACAATTGCATTCAT
TTTATGTTTCAGGTTCAGGGGGAGGTGTGGGAGGTTTTTTAAAGCAAGTAAAACCTCTACAAATGTGGTA
TGGCTGATTATGATCAGTCGACCTGCAGGCATGCAAGCTTGGCGTAATCATGGTCATAGCTGTTTCCTGT
GTGAAATTGTTATCCGCTCACAATTCCACACAACATACGAGCCGGAAGCATAAAGTGTAAAGCCTGGGGT
GCCTAATGAGTGAGCTAACTCACATTAATTGCGTTGCGCTCACTGCCCGCTTTCCAGTCGGGAAACCTGT
CGTGCCAGCTGCATTAATGAATCGGCCAACGCGCGGGGAGAGGCGGTTTGCGTATTGGGCGCTCTTCCGC
TTCCTCGCTCACTGACTCGCTGCGCTCGGTCGTTCGGCTGCGGCGAGCGGTATCAGCTCACTCAAAGGCG
GTAATACGGTTATCCACAGAATCAGGGGATAACGCAGGAAAGAACATGTGAGCAAAAGGCCAGCAAAAGG
CCAGGAACCGTAAAAAGGCCGCGTTGCTGGCGTTTTTCCATAGGCTCCGCCCCCCTGACGAGCATCACAA
AAATCGACGCTCAAGTCAGAGGTGGCGAAACCCGACAGGACTATAAAGATACCAGGCGTTTCCCCCTGGA
AGCTCCCTCGTGCGCTCTCCTGTTCCGACCCTGCCGCTTACCGGATACCTGTCCGCCTTTCTCCCTTCGG
GAAGCGTGGCGCTTTCTCATAGCTCACGCTGTAGGTATCTCAGTTCGGTGTAGGTCGTTCGCTCCAAGCT
GGGCTGTGTGCACGAACCCCCCGTTCAGCCCGACCGCTGCGCCTTATCCGGTAACTATCGTCTTGAGTCC
AACCCGGTAAGACACGACTTATCGCCACTGGCAGCAGCCACTGGTAACAGGATTAGCAGAGCGAGGTATG
TAGGCGGTGCTACAGAGTTCTTGAAGTGGTGGCCTAACTACGGCTACACTAGAAGAACAGTATTTGGTAT
CTGCGCTCTGCTGAAGCCAGTTACCTTCGGAAAAAGAGTTGGTAGCTCTTGATCCGGCAAACAAACCACC
GCTGGTAGCGGTGGTTTTTTTGTTTGCAAGCAGCAGATTACGCGCAGAAAAAAAGGATCTCAAGAAGATC
CTTTGATCTTTTCTACGGGGTCTGACGCTCAGTGGAACGAAAACTCACGTTAAGGGATTTTGGTCATGAG
ATTATCAAAAAGGATCTTCACCTAGATCCTTTTAAATTAAAAATGAAGTTTTAAATCAATCTAAAGTATA
TATGAGTAAACTTGGTCTGACAGTTACCAATGCTTAATCAGTGAGGCACCTATCTCAGCGATCTGTCTAT
TTCGTTCATCCATAGTTGCCTGACTCCCCGTCGTGTAGATAACTACGATACGGGAGGGCTTACCATCTGG
CCCCAGTGCTGCAATGATACCGCGAGACCCACGCTCACCGGCTCCAGATTTATCAGCAATAAACCAGCCA
GCCGGAAGGGCCGAGCGCAGAAGTGGTCCTGCAACTTTATCCGCCTCCATCCAGTCTATTAATTGTTGCC
GGGAAGCTAGAGTAAGTAGTTCGCCAGTTAATAGTTTGCGCAACGTTGTTGCCATTGCTACAGGCATCGT
GGTGTCACGCTCGTCGTTTGGTATGGCTTCATTCAGCTCCGGTTCCCAACGATCAAGGCGAGTTACATGA
TCCCCCATGTTGTGCAAAAAAGCGGTTAGCTCCTTCGGTCCTCCGATCGTTGTCAGAAGTAAGTTGGCCG
CAGTGTTATCACTCATGGTTATGGCAGCACTGCATAATTCTCTTACTGTCATGCCATCCGTAAGATGCTT
TTCTGTGACTGGTGAGTACTCAACCAAGTCATTCTGAGAATAGTGTATGCGGCGACCGAGTTGCTCTTGC
CCGGCGTCAATACGGGATAATACCGCGCCACATAGCAGAACTTTAAAAGTGCTCATCATTGGAAAACGTT
CTTCGGGGCGAAAACTCTCAAGGATCTTACCGCTGTTGAGATCCAGTTCGATGTAACCCACTCGTGCACC
CAACTGATCTTCAGCATCTTTTACTTTCACCAGCGTTTCTGGGTGAGCAAAAACAGGAAGGCAAAATGCC
GCAAAAAAGGGAATAAGGGCGACACGGAAATGTTGAATACTCATACTCTTCCTTTTTCAATATTATTGAA
GCATTTATCAGGGTTATTGTCTCATGAGCGGATACATATTTGAATGTATTTAGAAAAATAAACAAATAGG
GGTTCCGCGCACATTTCCCCGAAAAGTGCCACCTGACGTCTAAGAAACCATTATTATCATGACATTAACC
TATAAAAATAGGCGTATCACGAGGCCCTTTCGTCTCGCGCGTTTCGGTGATGACGGTGAAAACCTCTGAC
ACATGCAGCTCCCGGAGACGGTCACAGCTTGTCTGTAAGCGGATGCCGGGAGCAGACAAGCCCGTCAGGG
CGCGTCAGCGGGTGTTGGCGGGTGTCGGGGCTGGCTTAACTATGCGGCATCAGAGCAGATTGTACTGAGA
GTGCACCATATGCGGTGTGAAATACCGCACAGATGCGTAAGGAGAAAATACCGCATCAGGCGCCATTCGC
CATTCAGGCTGCGCAACTGTTGGGAAGGGCGATCGGTGCGGGCCTCTTCGCTATTACGCCAGCTGGCGAA
AGGGGGATGTGCTGCAAGGCGATTAAGTTGGGTAACGCCAGGGTTTTCCCAGTCACGACGTT
Features (pLannotate 1.2.2; 19 found; start..end, strand, type, name):
     23..449     +  promoter       MT promoter: Drosophila metallothionein promoter
    467..520     +  sig_peptide    BiP signal sequence: Drosophila BiP signal sequence
    521..1237    +  CDS            PRK4 (fragment): PRK4_ARATH - Also known as PRKA From Arabidopsis thaliana (Mouse-ear cress).
   1274..1453    +  CDS            Comp (fragment): COMP_RAT - Experimental evidence at protein level: Swiss-Prot protein existence level 1. May play a role in the structural integrity of cartilage via its interaction with other extracellular matrix proteins such as the collagens and fibronectin. Can mediate the interaction of chondrocytes with the cartilage extracellular matrix through interaction with cell surface integrin receptors. Could play a role in the pathogenesis of osteoarthritis. Potent suppressor of apoptosis in both primary chondrocytes and transformed cells. Suppresses apoptosis by blocking the activation of caspase-3 and by indu
   1441..2893    +  CDS            SEAP (fragment): secreted alkaline phosphatase from human placenta The natural enzyme has a C-terminal transmembrane sequence that is replaced by a GPI anchor.
   2930..2959    +  CDS            2xFLAG (fragment): two tandem FLAG® epitope tags
   3065..3199    -  polyA_signal   SV40 poly(A) signal: SV40 polyadenylation signal
   3222..3306    -  CDS            large T antigen (fragment): large T antigen from SV40 (simian virus 40)
   3306..3330    +  misc_feature   MCS (fragment): pUC18/19 multiple cloning site
   3367..3383    -  protein_bind   lac operator: The lac repressor binds to the lac operator to inhibit transcription in E. coli. This inhibition can be relieved by adding lactose or isopropyl-β-D-thiogalactopyranoside (IPTG). lac repressor encoded by lacI
   3391..3421    -  promoter       lac promoter: promoter for the E. coli lac operon
   3436..3457    -  protein_bind   CAP binding site: CAP binding activates transcription in the presence of cAMP. E. coli catabolite activator protein
   3470..3562    -  CDS            lacI (fragment): lac repressor; lacI; The lac repressor binds to the lac operator to inhibit transcription in E. coli. This inhibition can be relieved by adding lactose or isopropyl-β-D-thiogalactopyranoside (IPTG).
   3745..4333    -  rep_origin     ori: high-copy-number ColE1/pMB1/pBR322/pUC origin of replication
   4504..5364    -  CDS            AmpR: β-lactamase; bla; confers resistance to ampicillin, carbenicillin, and related antibiotics
   5365..5469    -  promoter       AmpR promoter: bla
   5564..5599    +  CDS            rop (fragment): Rop protein, which maintains plasmids at low copy number; rop
   5701..5800    +  misc_feature   bom (fragment): basis of mobility region from pBR322
   5806..21      -  CDS            lacZα (fragment) (across the origin): LacZα fragment of β-galactosidase; lacZ fragment
