[The description below was written by a language model from this plasmid's Addgene catalogue record and pLannotate feature annotations shown in this document.]
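Description:
PRK4 J6_pECIA14 is an insect-cell expression plasmid built on the pECIA14 backbone and designed for secreted protein production in Drosophila cell culture. It is propagated in E. coli as a high-copy plasmid through a ColE1/pUC-type origin and selected with ampicillin via the β-lactamase gene. The remaining bacterial elements picked up by annotation (fragments of lacZα, lacI, rop and bom, plus the lac promoter and operator) are backbone remnants with no evident role in the expression cassette.

The payload is the extracellular domain of the Arabidopsis thaliana leucine-rich repeat receptor kinase PRK4 (AT3G20190), inserted by ligation-independent cloning. Transcription is driven by the Drosophila metallothionein promoter, which is induced with copper sulfate, and the coding region begins with the Drosophila BiP signal sequence, which directs the fusion into the secretory pathway. Downstream of the ectodomain lie the pentamerising coiled-coil helix of rat COMP, human placental alkaline phosphatase, a FLAG epitope and, according to the depositor, a hexahistidine tag, although the feature table does not annotate the latter separately. An SV40 polyadenylation signal region follows the cassette, although it is annotated on the opposite strand.

In this arrangement the COMP helix assembles the secreted ectodomain into pentamers, raising avidity so that weak extracellular contacts can be detected, while alkaline phosphatase provides an enzymatic readout. The construct is the "prey" in an extracellular interaction assay and is meant to be paired with the corresponding bait vector, PRK4 J6_pECIA2. It belongs to a collection used to map the interaction network among the extracellular domains of Arabidopsis LRR receptor kinases.
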