Addgene plasmid #114793: PRK4 J6_pECIA14
Purpose: Prey vector PRK4 J6_pECIA14 should be used with bait vector PRK4 J6_pECIA2.
Depositing lab: Youssef Belkhadir. Depositing organization: Gregor Mendel Institute of Molecular Plant Biology. Publication: An extracellular network of Arabidopsis leucine-rich repeat receptor kinases. Smakowska-Luzan E, Mott GA, Parys K, Stegmann M, Howton TC, Layeghifard M, Neuhold J, Lehner A, Kong J, Grunwald K, Weinberger N, Satbhai SB, Mayer D, Busch W, Madalinski M, Stolt-Bergner P, Provart NJ, Mukhtar MS, Zipfel C, Desveaux D, Guttman DS, Belkhadir Y. Nature. 2018 Jan 18;553(7688):342-346. doi: 10.1038/nature25184. Epub 2018 Jan 10. PubMed 29320478.
Backbone
  Vector backbone: pECIA14
  Backbone manufacturer: Chris Garcia (Addgene plasmid # 47051)
  Vector type: Insect Expression
Growth in bacteria
  Bacterial resistance: Ampicillin, 100 μg/mL
  Growth temperature: 37°C
  Growth strain: DH5alpha
  Copy number: High Copy
Gene/Insert
  Gene/Insert name: AT3G20190
  Species: A. thaliana (mustard weed)
  Promoter: Metallothionein (Copper-Inducible)
  Cloning method: Ligation Independent Cloning
Terms and licenses: Academic/Nonprofit Terms; Industry Terms: Not Available to Industry
Depositor comments: Plasmid for secreted expression in Drosophila cell culture by induction via CuSO4. Insert is an extracellular domain of indicated LRR-RK, C-terminally tagged with Pentameric rat COMP helix, Alkaline Phosphatase (human, placental), Flag, and hexahistidine tags. Insert Protein Sequence: SQPQADVLPLPASDADCLLRFKDTLVNASFISSWDPSISPCKRNSENWFGVLCVTGNVWGLQLEGMGLTGKLDLEPLAAIKNLRTLSFMNNKFNGSMPSVKNFGALKSLYLSNNRFTGEIPADAFDGMHHLKKLLLANNAFRGSIPSSLAYLPMLLELRLNGNQFHGEIPYFKQKDLKLASFENNDLEGPIPESLSNMDPVSFSGNKNLCGPPLSPCSSDSGSSPDLPSSPTEKNKNQS
How to cite: PRK4 J6_pECIA14 was a gift from Youssef Belkhadir (Addgene plasmid # 114793 ; http://n2t.net/addgene:114793 ; RRID:Addgene_114793)
